Addgene plasmid #191037: pEY32
Purpose: nmr-1 fluorescent neural reporter driving nuclear CYOFP expression (refer to NeuroPAL paper for expression)
Depositing lab: Oliver Hobert & Eviatar Yemini. Depositing organization: Columbia University. Publication: NeuroPAL: A Multicolor Atlas for Whole-Brain Neuronal Identification in C. elegans. Yemini E, Lin A, Nejatbakhsh A, Varol E, Sun R, Mena GE, Samuel ADT, Paninski L, Venkatachalam V, Hobert O. Cell. 2021 Jan 7;184(1):272-288.e11. doi: 10.1016/j.cell.2020.12.012. Epub 2020 Dec 29. PubMed 33378642.
Backbone
  Vector backbone: pPD95.62
  Vector type: Worm Expression
Growth in bacteria
  Bacterial resistance: Ampicillin, 100 μg/mL
  Growth temperature: 37°C
  Growth strain: DH5alpha
  Copy number: Unknown
Gene/Insert
  Gene/Insert name: nmr-1
  Species: C. elegans (nematode)
  Mutation: None
  Entrez Gene: nmr-1 (a.k.a. CELE_F07F6.6)
  Cloning method: Gibson Cloning
Terms and licenses: Academic/Nonprofit Terms; Industry Terms: Not Available to Industry
How to cite: pEY32 was a gift from Oliver Hobert & Eviatar Yemini (Addgene plasmid # 191037 ; http://n2t.net/addgene:191037 ; RRID:Addgene_191037)
