[The description below was written by a language model from this plasmid's Addgene catalogue record and pLannotate feature annotations shown in this document.]
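Description:
pEY32 is a C. elegans expression plasmid built on the pPD95.62 backbone, one of the set of neural reporter constructs made for the NeuroPAL multicolor atlas for whole-brain neuronal identification. It is maintained in E. coli through a high-copy ColE1/pUC-type origin and selected with ampicillin via the β-lactamase gene and its own promoter. Leftover cloning-vector elements are also annotated: fragments of the pUC multiple cloning site, lacI, rop and the bom region, plus the CAP site, lac promoter and lac operator. None of these has a stated role in worm expression.

The catalogued insert is nmr-1 from C. elegans, assembled by Gibson cloning, and the stated purpose is an nmr-1-driven fluorescent reporter. The feature table does not annotate any nmr-1 sequence. The unannotated stretch between the MCS fragment and the reporter coding region is the likely location of the nmr-1 regulatory sequence, but the record does not confirm this or define its boundaries.

Downstream, a short fragment matching worm-optimized mEGFP immediately precedes the full coding sequence of CyOFP1, a monomeric, rapidly maturing long-Stokes-shift fluorescent protein. This is followed closely by his-11, which encodes C. elegans histone H2B. The arrangement is consistent with a CyOFP1–histone fusion that tethers the fluorophore to chromatin and so produces the nuclear signal described in the purpose field. Nuclear labelling gives compact, separable signals in densely packed neurons. A short aex-5 match lies further downstream, within sequence that is otherwise unannotated, and no 3′ UTR is explicitly called. The construct marks the subset of neurons in which nmr-1 is expressed, and the record defers to the NeuroPAL publication for the exact expression pattern.
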