Features (pLannotate 1.2.2; 14 found; start..end, strand, type, name):
    152..169     -  misc_feature   MCS (fragment): pUC18/19 multiple cloning site
   1458..1509    +  CDS            mEGFP (fragment): monomeric enhanced GFP, optimized with synthetic introns for expression in C. elegans
   1516..2316    +  CDS            CyOFP1: CyOFP1 is a basic (constitutively fluorescent) long stokes shift fluorescent protein published in 2016, derived from Entacmaea quadricolor. It is reported to be a very rapidly-maturing monomer with moderate acid sensitivity.
   2341..2703    +  CDS            his-11: H2B1_CAEEL - Experimental evidence at protein level: Swiss-Prot protein existence level 1. Core component of nucleosome. Nucleosomes wrap and compact DNA into chromatin, limiting DNA accessibility to the cellular machineries which require DNA as a template. Histones thereby play a central role in transcription regulation, DNA repair, DNA replication and chromosomal stability. DNA accessibility is regulated via a complex set of post-translational modifications of histones, also called histone code, and nucleosome remodeling. From Caenorhabditis elegans.
   3313..3465    +  CDS            aex-5 (fragment): AEX5_CAEEL - Also known as kpc-3 From Caenorhabditis elegans.
   3593..3628    +  CDS            rop (fragment): Rop protein, which maintains plasmids at low copy number; rop
   3730..3829    +  misc_feature   bom (fragment): basis of mobility region from pBR322
   3927..4031    +  promoter       AmpR promoter: bla
   4032..4892    +  CDS            AmpR: β-lactamase; bla; confers resistance to ampicillin, carbenicillin, and related antibiotics
   5063..5651    +  rep_origin     ori: high-copy-number ColE1/pMB1/pBR322/pUC origin of replication
   5834..5926    +  CDS            lacI (fragment): lac repressor; lacI; The lac repressor binds to the lac operator to inhibit transcription in E. coli. This inhibition can be relieved by adding lactose or isopropyl-β-D-thiogalactopyranoside (IPTG).
   5939..5960    +  protein_bind   CAP binding site: CAP binding activates transcription in the presence of cAMP. E. coli catabolite activator protein
   5975..6005    +  promoter       lac promoter: promoter for the E. coli lac operon
   6013..6029    +  protein_bind   lac operator: The lac repressor binds to the lac operator to inhibit transcription in E. coli. This inhibition can be relieved by adding lactose or isopropyl-β-D-thiogalactopyranoside (IPTG). lac repressor encoded by lacI
>Addgene plasmid #191037 | pEY32 | addgene full sequence | sequence record 375985 | Addgene NGS Result
TCACACAGGAAACAGCTATGACCATGATTACGCCAAGCTGTAAGTTTAAACATGATCTTACTAACTAACT
ATTCTCATTTAAATTTTCAGAGCTTAAAAATGGCTGAAATCACTCACAACGATGGATACGCTAACAACTT
GGAAATGAAATAAGCTTGCATGCCTGCAGCTGCTGCTGTAGGCTTTGCAACAACCATTTCTGAAAGTATA
AGATTTGACTGAAAATTATAAAATTATGAACTTGAGAAAGTCTAGAAATCAAGAAAAAATATCTAGAAAT
GAACATTCCATGGGTTGTGAAGATGCTTTTATCTCACTTTAGAATGTCTGACTCCGCCCCTCTGTGTACG
AATTGAAGTGCTCTTTTGTGATGATCATAGCTCCTCCTTGCGGCGACGCCCGCACACAGCACGAGATATT
ACACGGAATACTTATGTGATTCATAGGAAACAAGGAAATCGAAAAAATAATAGGATTTTGAGGAGGTATT
TTTAGATGAATGCTTATGATGTTATGATGAACCCAAGAAATTCTGAATAGACATATGTCAGAACGGGGTA
GGAGCTCCAGTGTCGCTTTTGAAATAAAAAATCAAGTGGTATACTTCTCGTATATACCCTTCTGAACTAA
TAAAATAATTTATCTTTTGAAAAAGTTTGAAAAAGAAAAATGCCCAAAACTTGAATTTTAATGTTTTGTA
TTTTGAGCATATCGTTCAAACGTCGTGATCTGAAAGTAGAAAGATCTAAATATTCGTGACACAGTTTGGT
TTGAAGGTCTTAGTGGTAATTTTTTATTACAGAAGCAACAAAAAGTTGACATATTTTCAGAATTTCCAAA
AAAACGTTTAAAATTTCAATTTCTTCGATAGAGTTCTAAAAATTTTTTGGAACGGATTTTGTAATATCCG
CTGATAACCGTTCAAGAACAATTTGAATTTTGAAATAATTTAATCAACTAGTATCCAGTGCTCTTTCTCA
CTGCTCCACCCATTTTTCAACCCATTTCCTTTACTCAATTTCGCCCGTTTTCCTTTTGCTCAAATGTGCC
CACCAAATCATCTTTCTTCGTCTTCTTTTCTCTTATTCGGAAGGAGAAGAGGTGAAAGTAGAATACGTTT
TTTTGTTGAAAAGAGAAGAGCACTGCCACTTTTCTCTTATTTCCATCCTTCTACTACCTCGTTTTACTTT
CCATTTAAAAACCCGTTTAAAGTTCCAAAATTTCAATTATCTTGCTTCTGTTTGGAACACGACAAACTTT
AGTTTTGTTACAGATCCCGGGATTGGCCAAAGGACCCAAAGGTATGTTTCGAATGATACTAACATAACAT
AGAACATTTTCAGGAGGACCCTTGCTTGGAGGGTACCGAGCTCAGAAAAAATGACCGCTCCAAAGAAGAA
GCGCAAGGTTCCAGTCGAGAAGATGACTGCCCCAAAAAAGAAACGTAAGGTCCCGCGGGTAAGTTTAAAC
AGTTCGGTACTAACTAACCATACATATTTAAATTTTCAGCGCGCTGTGTCAAAAGGAGAAGAGCTTATTA
AGGAGAATATGCGTTCCAAGCTCTACCTCGAGGGATCCGTCAACGGACACCAATTCAAGTGCACCCACGA
GGGAGAGGGAAAGCCATACGAGGGAAAGCAAACCAACCGTATCAAGGTCGTCGAGGGAGGACCACTCCCA
TTCGCCTTCGACATCCTCGCCACCCACTTCATGTACGGATCCAAGGTAAGTTTAAACATATATATACTAA
CTAACCCTGATTATTTAAATTTTCAGGTCTTCATCAAGTACCCAGCCGACCTCCCAGACTACTTCAAGCA
ATCCTTCCCAGAGGGATTCACCTGGGAGCGTGTCATGGTCTTCGAGGACGGAGGAGTCCTCACCGCCACC
CAAGACACCTCCCTCCAAGACGGAGAGCTCATCTACAACGTCAAGGTCCGTGGAGTCAACTTCCCAGCCA
ACGGACCAGTCATGCAAAAGAAGACCCTCGGATGGGAGCCATCCACCGAGACCATGTACCCAGCCGACGG
AGGACTCGAGGGACGTTGCGACAAGGTAAGTTTAAACATGATTTTACTAACTAACTAATCTGATTTAAAT
TTTCAGGCCCTCAAGCTCGTCGGAGGAGGACACCTCCACGTCAACTTCAAGACCACCTACAAGTCCAAGA
AGCCAGTCAAGATGCCAGGAGTCCACTACGTCGACCGTCGTCTCGAGCGTATCAAGGAGGCCGACAACGA
GACCTACGTCGAGCAATACGAGCACGCCGTCGCCCGTTACTCCAACCTCGGAGGAGGAATGGACGAGCTC
TACAAGCCTAGGATACCGGTGGGTGAAGACCCACCAAAGCCATCTGCCAAGGGAGCCAAGAAGGCCGCCA
AGACCGTTACGAAGCCAAAGGACGGAAAGAAGAGACGTCATGCCCGTAAGGAATCATACTCCGTCTACAT
CTACCGTGTCCTCAAGCAAGTTCATCCAGACACTGGAGTTTCCTCCAAAGCCATGTCTATCATGAACTCT
TTTGTCAACGATGTCTTCGAGCGTATTGCTGCTGAAGCATCCCGTCTTGCTCACTACAACAAGCGTTCCA
CAATCTCATCCCGCGAAATTCAGACCGCTGTCCGTCTGATCCTTCCAGGAGAGCTTGCCAAGCACGCCGT
GTCTGAGGGAACCAAGGCCGTTACCAAGTACACTTCCAGCAAGTAGGAATTCCAACTGAGCGCCGGTCGC
TACCATTACCAACTTGTCTGGTGTCAAAAATAATAGGGGCCGCTGTCATCAGAGTAAGTTTAAACTGAGT
TCTACTAACTAACGAGTAATATTTAAATTTTCAGCATCTCGCGCCCGTGCCTCTGACTTCTAAGTCCAAT
TACTCTTCAACATCCCTACATGCTCTTTCTCCCTGTGCTCCCACCCCCTATTTTTGTTATTATCAAAAAA
CTTCTCTTAATTTCTTTGTTTTTTAGCTTCTTTTAAGTCACCTCTAACAATGAAATTGTGTAGATTCAAA
AATAGAATTAATTCGTAATAAAAAGTCGAAAAAAATTGTGCTCCCTCCCCCCATTAATAATAATTCTATC
CCAAAATCTACACAATGTTCTGTGTACACTTCTTATGTTTTTTACTTCTGATAAATTTTTTTGAAACATC
ATAGAAAAAACCGCACACAAAATACCTTATCATATGTTACGTTTCAGTTTATGACCGCAATTTTTATTTC
TTCGCACGTCTGGGCCTCTCATGACGTCAAATCATGCTCATCGTGAAAAAGTTTTGGAGTATTTTTGGAA
TTTTTCAATCAAGTGAAAGTTTATGAAATTAATTTTCCTGCTTTTGCTTTTTGGGGTTTCCCCTATTGTT
TGTCAAGATTTCGAGGACGGCGTTTTTCTTGCTAAAATCACAAGTATTGATGAGCACGATGCAAGAAAGA
TCGGAAGAAGGTTTGGGTTTGAGGCTCAGTGGAAGGTGAGTAGAAGTTGATAATTTGAAAGTGGAGTAGT
GTCTATGGGGTTTTTGCCTTAAATGACAGAATACATTCCCAATATACCAAACATAACTGTTTCCTACTAG
TCGGCCGTACGGGCCCTTTCGTCTCGCGCGTTTCGGTGATGACGGTGAAAACCTCTGACACATGCAGCTC
CCGGAGACGGTCACAGCTTGTCTGTAAGCGGATGCCGGGAGCAGACAAGCCCGTCAGGGCGCGTCAGCGG
GTGTTGGCGGGTGTCGGGGCTGGCTTAACTATGCGGCATCAGAGCAGATTGTACTGAGAGTGCACCATAT
GCGGTGTGAAATACCGCACAGATGCGTAAGGAGAAAATACCGCATCAGGCGGCCTTAAGGGCCTCGTGAT
ACGCCTATTTTTATAGGTTAATGTCATGATAATAATGGTTTCTTAGACGTCAGGTGGCACTTTTCGGGGA
AATGTGCGCGGAACCCCTATTTGTTTATTTTTCTAAATACATTCAAATATGTATCCGCTCATGAGACAAT
AACCCTGATAAATGCTTCAATAATATTGAAAAAGGAAGAGTATGAGTATTCAACATTTCCGTGTCGCCCT
TATTCCCTTTTTTGCGGCATTTTGCCTTCCTGTTTTTGCTCACCCAGAAACGCTGGTGAAAGTAAAAGAT
GCTGAAGATCAGTTGGGTGCACGAGTGGGTTACATCGAACTGGATCTCAACAGCGGTAAGATCCTTGAGA
GTTTTCGCCCCGAAGAACGTTTTCCAATGATGAGCACTTTTAAAGTTCTGCTATGTGGCGCGGTATTATC
CCGTATTGACGCCGGGCAAGAGCAACTCGGTCGCCGCATACACTATTCTCAGAATGACTTGGTTGAGTAC
TCACCAGTCACAGAAAAGCATCTTACGGATGGCATGACAGTAAGAGAATTATGCAGTGCTGCCATAACCA
TGAGTGATAACACTGCGGCCAACTTACTTCTGACAACGATCGGAGGACCGAAGGAGCTAACCGCTTTTTT
GCACAACATGGGGGATCATGTAACTCGCCTTGATCGTTGGGAACCGGAGCTGAATGAAGCCATACCAAAC
GACGAGCGTGACACCACGATGCCTGTAGCAATGGCAACAACGTTGCGCAAACTATTAACTGGCGAACTAC
TTACTCTAGCTTCCCGGCAACAATTAATAGACTGGATGGAGGCGGATAAAGTTGCAGGACCACTTCTGCG
CTCGGCCCTTCCGGCTGGCTGGTTTATTGCTGATAAATCTGGAGCCGGTGAGCGTGGGTCTCGCGGTATC
ATTGCAGCACTGGGGCCAGATGGTAAGCCCTCCCGTATCGTAGTTATCTACACGACGGGGAGTCAGGCAA
CTATGGATGAACGAAATAGACAGATCGCTGAGATAGGTGCCTCACTGATTAAGCATTGGTAACTGTCAGA
CCAAGTTTACTCATATATACTTTAGATTGATTTAAAACTTCATTTTTAATTTAAAAGGATCTAGGTGAAG
ATCCTTTTTGATAATCTCATGACCAAAATCCCTTAACGTGAGTTTTCGTTCCACTGAGCGTCAGACCCCG
TAGAAAAGATCAAAGGATCTTCTTGAGATCCTTTTTTTCTGCGCGTAATCTGCTGCTTGCAAACAAAAAA
ACCACCGCTACCAGCGGTGGTTTGTTTGCCGGATCAAGAGCTACCAACTCTTTTTCCGAAGGTAACTGGC
TTCAGCAGAGCGCAGATACCAAATACTGTTCTTCTAGTGTAGCCGTAGTTAGGCCACCACTTCAAGAACT
CTGTAGCACCGCCTACATACCTCGCTCTGCTAATCCTGTTACCAGTGGCTGCTGCCAGTGGCGATAAGTC
GTGTCTTACCGGGTTGGACTCAAGACGATAGTTACCGGATAAGGCGCAGCGGTCGGGCTGAACGGGGGGT
TCGTGCACACAGCCCAGCTTGGAGCGAACGACCTACACCGAACTGAGATACCTACAGCGTGAGCTATGAG
AAAGCGCCACGCTTCCCGAAGGGAGAAAGGCGGACAGGTATCCGGTAAGCGGCAGGGTCGGAACAGGAGA
GCGCACGAGGGAGCTTCCAGGGGGAAACGCCTGGTATCTTTATAGTCCTGTCGGGTTTCGCCACCTCTGA
CTTGAGCGTCGATTTTTGTGATGCTCGTCAGGGGGGCGGAGCCTATGGAAAAACGCCAGCAACGCGGCCT
TTTTACGGTTCCTGGCCTTTTGCTGGCCTTTTGCTCACATGTTCTTTCCTGCGTTATCCCCTGATTCTGT
GGATAACCGTATTACCGCCTTTGAGTGAGCTGATACCGCTCGCCGCAGCCGAACGACCGAGCGCAGCGAG
TCAGTGAGCGAGGAAGCGGAAGAGCGCCCAATACGCAAACCGCCTCTCCCCGCGCGTTGGCCGATTCATT
AATGCAGCTGGCACGACAGGTTTCCCGACTGGAAAGCGGGCAGTGAGCGCAACGCAATTAATGTGAGTTA
GCTCACTCATTAGGCACCCCAGGCTTTACACTTTATGCTTCCGGCTCGTATGTTGTGTGGAATTGTGAGC
GGATAACAATT
